Addgene plasmid #12520: pAd-RFP
Depositing lab: Tong-Chuan He.
Backbone
  Vector backbone: pAdTrace-TO4
  Vector type: Mammalian Expression
  Selectable markers: Neomycin (select with G418)
Growth in bacteria
  Bacterial resistance: Kanamycin, 50 μg/mL
  Growth temperature: 37°C
  Growth strain: DH5alpha
  Copy number: High Copy
Gene/Insert
  Gene/Insert name: RFP
  Cloning method: Restriction Enzyme
  Sequencing primers: 5′ na
Resource information
  A portion of this plasmid was derived from a plasmid made by: Roger Tsien, UCSD
Terms and licenses: Academic/Nonprofit Terms; Industry Terms: Not Available to Industry
Depositor comments: This is an RFP expressing adenoviral vector compatible with the AdEasy system. The mRFP is functional and the depositing lab has been using it as a control. The stop codon was originally deleted in order to make c-terminal fusion proteins. But the current construct should run into certain stop codons at the end of the linker sites.
How to cite: pAd-RFP was a gift from Tong-Chuan He (Addgene plasmid # 12520 ; http://n2t.net/addgene:12520 ; RRID:Addgene_12520)
