[The description below was written by a language model from this plasmid's Addgene catalogue record and pLannotate feature annotations shown in this document.]
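Description:
pAd-RFP is an adenoviral shuttle plasmid built on the pAdTrace-TO4 backbone and described by the depositor as compatible with the AdEasy system. The 9,075 nt sequence has the layout of such a shuttle. A left Ad5 inverted terminal repeat fragment and the Ad5 Ψ packaging signal sit upstream of the expression cassettes. Downstream lie adenoviral segments spanning protein IX and IVa2, then E4 ORF fragments and the right ITR. In AdEasy-type shuttles these regions serve as homology arms for recombination with an adenoviral backbone plasmid in bacteria, producing a recombinant adenoviral genome that is then packaged in mammalian cells. The plasmid replicates in E. coli from a high-copy ColE1/pUC-type origin and is selected with kanamycin through the Tn5 NeoR/KanR gene. The catalogue also lists this gene as a neomycin/G418 marker. A β-lactamase fragment, a partial f1 ori and a bom fragment appear to be backbone remnants.

The payload is mRFP1, a monomeric red fluorescent protein derived from Discosoma, driven by the full CMV enhancer/promoter and followed by an SV40 poly(A) signal. The depositor notes that the mRFP stop codon was originally removed to allow C-terminal fusions, so translation is expected to continue into linker sequence until it meets a stop codon; the protein is nonetheless reported to be functional. A second cassette follows, made up of a CMV enhancer, a truncated CMV promoter, short matches to tet operator-containing promoters and a bGH poly(A) signal. No coding sequence is annotated within it, which suggests an empty tet-operator-regulated expression site, although the record does not say so. The depositing lab uses the construct as an RFP-expressing control vector.
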