Features (pLannotate 1.2.2; 28 found; start..end, strand, type, name):
     36..117     +  repeat_region  ITR (fragment): inverted terminal repeat of human adenovirus serotype 5 inverted
    205..354     +  misc_signal    Ad5 Ψ: packaging signal for adenovirus serotype 5
    419..722     +  enhancer       CMV enhancer: human cytomegalovirus immediate early enhancer
    723..926     +  promoter       CMV promoter: human cytomegalovirus (CMV) immediate early promoter
    957..1631    +  CDS            mRFP1: mRFP1 is a basic (constitutively fluorescent) red fluorescent protein published in 2002, derived from Discosoma sp.. It is reported to be a somewhat slowly-maturing monomer with low acid sensitivity.
   1653..1737    +  CDS            large T antigen (fragment): large T antigen from SV40 (simian virus 40)
   1760..1881    +  polyA_signal   SV40 poly(A) signal: SV40 polyadenylation signal
   1951..2254    +  enhancer       CMV enhancer: human cytomegalovirus immediate early enhancer
   2327..2344    -  promoter       CMV promoter (fragment): human cytomegalovirus (CMV) immediate early promoter
   2407..2458    +  promoter       CMVd2 promoter: truncated human cytomegalovirus (CMV) immediate early promoter that yields moderately reduced expression relative to the full-length promoter
   2460..2479    +  promoter       PLtetO-1 promoter (fragment): modified phage lambda PL promoter with tet operator sites (Lutz and Bujard, 1997)
   2481..2521    +  promoter       TPGI promoter (fragment): S. cerevisiae GAL1 promoter modified to contain two copies of the tet operator (Ellis et al., 2009)
   2523..2542    +  promoter       PLtetO-1 promoter (fragment): modified phage lambda PL promoter with tet operator sites (Lutz and Bujard, 1997)
   2549..2576    +  promoter       TRE3GV promoter (fragment): 3rd-generation Tet-responsive promoter that can be activated by binding of Tet-On® 3G, optimized for retroviral and lentiviral vectors
   2702..2926    +  polyA_signal   bGH poly(A) signal: bovine growth hormone polyadenylation signal
   2930..2948    +  promoter       SV40 promoter (fragment): SV40 enhancer and early promoter
   3041..3460    +  CDS            IX: CAP9_ADE05 - Experimental evidence at protein level: Swiss-Prot protein existence level 1. Structural component of the virion that acts as a cement protein on the capsid exterior and forms triskelion structures consisting of three molecules that stabilize three hexon trimers at the center of each icosahedral facet and fixes the peripentonal hexons. Dispensable for assembly. During virus entry, recruits the anterograde motor kinesin-1 to the capsid docked at the nuclear pore complex thereby subjecting the docked capsid to a pulling force. The resulting tension leads to capsid disruption, disper
   3526..4860    -  CDS            IVa2: PKG1_ADE05 - Experimental evidence at protein level: Swiss-Prot protein existence level 1. Component of the packaging machinery which encapsidates the viral DNA into preformed capsids and transcriptional activator of the viral major late promoter (MLP). Binds, along with packaging proteins 2 and 3, to the specific packaging sequence on the left end of viral genomic DNA and displays ATPase activity thereby providing the power stroke of the packaging machinery. The activity of packaging protein IVa2 is stimulated by protein 33K which acts as a terminase. May be the protein that pumps DNA into th
   5227..5367    -  CDS            E4RF2_ADE02 (fragment): Protein predicted: Swiss-Prot protein existence level 4. From Human adenovirus C serotype 2 (HAdV-2) (Human adenovirus 2).
   5418..5594    -  CDS            E4RF1_ADE02 (fragment): Experimental evidence at protein level: Swiss-Prot protein existence level 1. May modulate tight-junctions functions of infected cells through interactions with PDZ proteins. E4 ORF1 has ben show for Adenovirus 9 to interact with protein involved in tight junction regulation. May play a role in mTOR activation by activating PI3- kinase, thus overriding cellular checkpoint for translation. From Human adenovirus C serotype 2 (HAdV-2) (Human adenovirus 2).
   5596..5784    -  CDS            E4RF1_ADE02 (fragment): Experimental evidence at protein level: Swiss-Prot protein existence level 1. May modulate tight-junctions functions of infected cells through interactions with PDZ proteins. E4 ORF1 has ben show for Adenovirus 9 to interact with protein involved in tight junction regulation. May play a role in mTOR activation by activating PI3- kinase, thus overriding cellular checkpoint for translation. From Human adenovirus C serotype 2 (HAdV-2) (Human adenovirus 2).
   6107..6208    -  repeat_region  ITR: inverted terminal repeat of human adenovirus serotype 5 inverted
   6233..6280    +  misc_feature   bom (fragment): basis of mobility region from pBR322
   6466..7054    -  rep_origin     ori: high-copy-number ColE1/pMB1/pBR322/pUC origin of replication
   7226..7532    -  CDS            bla(M) (fragment): β-lactamase lacking the signal sequence; bla(M); allows cytosolic expression of β-lactamase
   7566..7835    +  CDS            tnpA (fragment): TN5P_ECOLX - Also known as tnp. Experimental evidence at protein level: Swiss-Prot protein existence level 1. Mediates transposition of transposon Tn5 by a 'cut and paste' mechanism. First, the monomeric transposase binds the 19 bp inverted DNA repeats flanking the transposon. Then, dimerization of the DNA- bound transposase creates a synaptic DNA complex. After nicking of the first DNA strand, excision of the transposon proceeds through a series of intermediates. The transposase then mediates the insertion of the transposon at a new site by strand transfer. The activity of the wild- type tran
   7867..8661    +  CDS            NeoR/KanR: aminoglycoside phosphotransferase from Tn5; aph(3')-II (or nptII); confers resistance to neomycin, kanamycin, and G418 (Geneticin®)
   8671..9075    -  rep_origin     f1 ori (fragment) (sequence partly withheld): f1 bacteriophage origin of replication; arrow indicates direction of (+) strand synthesis
>Addgene plasmid #12520 | pAd-RFP | depositor full sequence | sequence record 7339 | Author sequence
NNNTTAATTAANNNTCCCTTCCAGCTCTCTGCCCCTTTTGGATTGAAGCCAATATGATAATGAGGGGGTG
GAGTTTGTGACGTGGCGCGGGGCGTGGGAACGGGGCGGGTGACGTAGTAGTGTGGCGGAAGTGTGATGTT
GCAAGTGTGGCGGAACACATGTAAGCGACGGATGTGGCAAAAGTGACGTTTTTGGTGTGCGCCGGTGTAC
ACAGGAAGTGACAATTTTCGCGCGGTTTTAGGCGGATGTTGTAGTAAATTTGGGCGTAACCGAGTAAGAT
TTGGCCATTTTCGCGGGAAAACTGAATAAGAGGAAGTGAAATCTGAATAATTTTGTGTTACTCATAGCGC
GTAANNNGTAGTTATTAATAGTAATCAATTACGGGGTCATTAGTTCATAGCCCATATATGGAGTTCCGCG
TTACATAACTTACGGTAAATGGCCCGCCTGGCTGACCGCCCAACGACCCCCGCCCATTGACGTCAATAAT
GACGTATGTTCCCATAGTAACGCCAATAGGGACTTTCCATTGACGTCAATGGGTGGAGTATTTACGGTAA
ACTGCCCACTTGGCAGTACATCAAGTGTATCATATGCCAAGTACGCCCCCTATTGACGTCAATGACGGTA
AATGGCCCGCCTGGCATTATGCCCAGTACATGACCTTATGGGACTTTCCTACTTGGCAGTACATCTACGT
ATTAGTCATCGCTATTACCATGGTGATGCGGTTTTGGCAGTACATCAATGGGCGTGGATAGCGGTTTGAC
TCACGGGGATTTCCAAGTCTCCACCCCATTGACGTCAATGGGAGTTTGTTTTGGCACCAAAATCAACGGG
ACTTTCCAAAATGTCGTAACAACTCCGCCCCATTGACGCAAATGGGCGGTAGGCGTGTACGGTGGGAGGT
CTATATAAGCAGAGCTGGTTTAGTGAACCGTCAGATCCGCTAGACCATGGCCTCCTCCGAGGACGTCATC
AAGGAGTTCATGCGCTTCAAGGTGCGCATGGAGGGCTCCGTGAACGGCCACGAGTTCGAGATCGAGGGCG
AGGGCGAGGGCCGCCCCTACGAGGGCACCCAGACCGCCAAGCTGAAGGTGACCAAGGGCGGCCCCCTGCC
CTTCGCCTGGGACATCCTGTCCCCTCAGTTCCAGTACGGCTCCAAGGCCTACGTGAAGCACCCCGCCGAC
ATCCCCGACTACTTGAAGCTGTCCTTCCCCGAGGGCTTCAAGTGGGAGCGCGTGATGAACTTCGAGGACG
GCGGCGTGGTGACCGTGACCCAGGACTCCTCCCTGCAGGACGGCGAGTTCATCTACAAGGTGAAGCTGCG
CGGCACCAACTTCCCCTCCGACGGCCCCGTAATGCAGAAGAAGACCATGGGCTGGGAGGCCTCCACCGAG
CGGATGTACCCCGAGGACGGCGCCCTGAAGGGCGAGATCAAGATGAGGCTGAAGCTGAAGGACGGCGGCC
ACTACGACGCCGAGGTCAAGACCACCTACATGGCCAAGAAGCCCGTGCAGCTGCCCGGCGCCTACAAGAC
CGACATCAAGCTGGACATCACCTCCCACAACGAGGACTACACCATCGTGGAACAGTACGAGCGCGCCGAG
GGCCGCCACTCCACCGGCGCCAATCCACCGGATCTAGATAACTGATCATAATCAGCCATACCACATTTGT
AGAGGTTTTACTTGCTTTAAAAAACCTCCCACACCTCCCCCTGAACCTGAAACATAAAATGAATGCAATT
GTTGTTGTTAACTTGTTTATTGCAGCTTATAATGGTTACAAATAAAGCAATAGCATCACAAATTTCACAA
ATAAAGCATTTTTTTCACTGCATTCTAGTTGTGGTTTGTCCAAACTCATCAATGTATCTTAACGCGTCTC
TAGTTATTAATAGTAATCAATTACGGGGTCATTAGTTCATAGCCCATATATGGAGTTCCGCGTTACATAA
CTTACGGTAAATGGCCCGCCTGGCTGACCGCCCAACGACCCCCGCCCATTGACGTCAATAATGACGTATG
TTCCCATAGTAACGCCAATAGGGACTTTCCATTGACGTCAATGGGTGGAGTATTTACGGTAAACTGCCCA
CTTGGCAGTACATCAAGTGTATCATATGCCAAGTACGCCCCCTATTGACGTCAATGACGGTAAATGGCCC
GCCTGGCATTATGCCCAGTACATGACCTTATGGGACTTTCCTACTTGGCAGTACATCTACGTATTAGTCA
TCGCTATTACCATGGTGATGCGGTTTTGGCAGTACATCAATGGGCGTGGATAGCGGTTTGACTCACGGGG
ATTTCCAAGTCTCCACCCCATTGACGTCAATGGGAGTTTGTTTTGGAACCAAAATCAACGGGACTTTCCA
AAATGTCGTAACAACTCCGCCCCATTGACGCAAATGGGCGGTAGGCGTGTACGGTGGGAGGTCTATATAA
GCAGAGCTCTCCCTATCAGTGATAGAGATCTCCCTATCAGTGATAGAGATCTCCCTATCAGTGATAGAGA
TCTCCCTATCAGTGATAGAGATCGAGCTGTTTAGTGAACCGTCAGATCGCCTGGAGACGCCATCCACGCT
GTTTTGACCTCCATAGAAGACACCGAATTCAGGGGATCCGGTACCGTCGACGCGGCCGCCTCGAGAAGCT
TTCTAGAGATATCGGCCGCTAAACCCGCTGATCAGCCTCGACTGTGCCTTCTAGTTGCCAGCCATCTGTT
GTTTGCCCCTCCCCCGTGCCTTCCTTGACCCTGGAAGGTGCCACTCCCACTGTCCTTTCCTAATAAAATG
AGGAAATTGCATCGCATTGTCTGAGTAGGTGTCATTCTATTCTGGGGGGTGGGGTGGGGCAGGACAGCAA
GGGGGAGGATTGGGAAGACAATAGCAGGCATGCTGGGGATGCGGTGGGCTCTATGGCTTCTGAGGCGGAA
AGAACCAGGATCTGCTAGGATCTNNNTAAGGGTGGGAAAGAATATATAAGGTGGGGGTCTTATGTAGTTT
TGTATCTGTTTTGCAGCAGCCGCCGCCGCCATGAGCACCAACTCGTTTGATGGAAGCATTGTGAGCTCAT
ATTTGACAACGCGCATGCCCCCATGGGCCGGGGTGCGTCAGAATGTGATGGGCTCCAGCATTGATGGTCG
CCCCGTCCTGCCCGCAAACTCTACTACCTTGACCTACGAGACCGTGTCTGGAACGCCGTTGGAGACTGCA
GCCTCCGCCGCCGCTTCAGCCGCTGCAGCCACCGCCCGCGGGATTGTGACTGACTTTGCTTTCCTGAGCC
CGCTTGCAAGCAGTGCAGCTTCCCGTTCATCCGCCCGCGATGACAAGTTGACGGCTCTTTTGGCACAATT
GGATTCTTTGACCCGGGAACTTAATGTCGTTTCTCAGCAGCTGTTGGATCTGCGCCAGCAGGTTTCTGCC
CTGAAGGCTTCCTCCCCTCCCAATGCGGTTTAAAACATAAATAAAAAACCAGACTCTGTTTGGATTTGGA
TCAAGCAAGTGTCTTGCTGTCTTTATTTAGGGGTTTTGCGCGCGCGGTAGGCCCGGGACCAGCGGTCTCG
GTCGTTGAGGGTCCTGTGTATTTTTTCCAGGACGTGGTAAAGGTGACTCTGGATGTTCAGATACATGGGC
ATAAGCCCGTCTCTGGGGTGGAGGTAGCACCACTGCAGAGCTTCATGCTGCGGGGTGGTGTTGTAGATGA
TCCAGTCGTAGCAGGAGCGCTGGGCGTGGTGCCTAAAAATGTCTTTCAGTAGCAAGCTGATTGCCAGGGG
CAGGCCCTTGGTGTAAGTGTTTACAAAGCGGTTAAGCTGGGATGGGTGCATACGTGGGGATATGAGATGC
ATCTTGGACTGTATTTTTAGGTTGGCTATGTTCCCAGCCATATCCCTCCGGGGATTCATGTTGTGCAGAA
CCACCAGCACAGTGTATCCGGTGCACTTGGGAAATTTGTCATGTAGCTTAGAAGGAAATGCGTGGAAGAA
CTTGGAGACGCCCTTGTGACCTCCAAGATTTTCCATGCATTCGTCCATAATGATGGCAATGGGCCCACGG
GCGGCGGCCTGGGCGAAGATATTTCTGGGATCACTAACGTCATAGTTGTGTTCCAGGATGAGATCGTCAT
AGGCCATTTTTACAAAGCGCGGGCGGAGGGTGCCAGACTGCGGTATAATGGTTCCATCCGGCCCAGGGGC
GTAGTTACCCTCACAGATTTGCATTTCCCACGCTTTGAGTTCAGATGGGGGGATCATGTCTACCTGCGGG
GCGATGAAGAAAACGGTTTCCGGGGTAGGGGAGATCAGCTGGGAAGAAAGCAGGTTCCTGAGCAGCTGCG
ACTTACCGCAGCCGGTGGGCCCGTAAATCACACCTATTACCGGGTGCAACTGGTAGTTAAGAGAGCTGCA
GCTGCCGTCATCCCTGAGCAGGGGGGCCACTTCGTTAAGCATGTCCCTGACTCGCATGTTTTCCCTGACC
AAATCCGCCAGAAGGCGCTCGCCGCCCAGCGATAGCAGTTCTTGCAAGGAAGCAAAGTTTTTCAACGGTT
TGAGACCGTCCGCCGTAGGCATGCTTTTGAGCGTTTGACCAAGCAGTTCCAGGCGGTCCCACAGCTCGGT
CACCTGCTCTACGGCATCTCGATCCAGCATATCTCCTCGTTTCGCGGGTTGGGGCGGCTTTCGCTGTACG
GCAGTAGTCGGTGCTCGTCCAGACGGGCCAGGGTCATGTCTTTCCACGGGCGCAGGGTCCTCGTCAGCGT
AGTCTGGGTCACGGTGAAGGGGTGCGCTCCGGGCTGCGCGCTGGCCAGGGTGCGCTTGAGGCTGGTCCTG
CTGGTGCTGAAGCGCTGCCGGTCTTCGCCCTGCGCGTCGGCCAGGTAGCATTTGACCATGGTGTCATAGT
CCAGCCCCTCCGCGGCGTGGCCCTTGGCGCGCAGCTTGCCCTTGGAGGAGGCGCCGCACGAGGGGCAGTG
CAGACTTTTGAGGGCGTAGAGCTTGGGCGCGAGAAATACCGATTCCGGGGAGTAGGCATCCGCGCCGCAG
GCCCCGCAGACGGTCTCGCATTCCACGAGCCAGGTGAGCTCTGGCCGTTCGGGGTCAAAAACCAGGTTTC
CCCCATGCTTTTTGATGCGTTTCTTACCTCTGGTTTCCATGAGCCGGTGTCCACGCTCGGTGACGAAAAG
GCTGTCCGTGTCCCCGTATACAGACTNNNGTTTAAACGAATTCNNNTATAAAATGCAAGGTGCTGCTCAA
AAAATCAGGCAAAGCCTCGCGCAAAAAAGAAAGCACATCGTAGTCATGCTCATGCAGATAAAGGCAGGTA
AGCTCCGGAACCACCACAGAAAAAGACACCATTTTTCTCTCAAACATGTCTGCGGGTTTCTGCATAAACA
CAAAATAAAATAACAAAAAAACATTTAAACATTAGAAGCCTGTCTTACAACAGGAAAAACAACCCTTATA
AGCATAAGACGGACTACGGCCATGCCGGCGTGACCGTAAAAAAACTGGTCACCGTGATTAAAAAGCACCA
CCGACAGCTCCTCGGTCATGTCCGGAGTCATAATGTAAGACTCGGTAAACACATCAGGTTGATTCATCGG
TCAGTGCTAAAAAGCGACCGAAATAGCCCGGGGGAATACATACCCGCAGGCGTAGAGACAACATTACAGC
CCCCATAGGAGGTATAACAAAATTAATAGGAGAGAAAAACACATAAACACCTGAAAAACCCTCCTGCCTA
GGCAAAATAGCACCCTCCCGCTCCAGAACAACATACAGCGCTTCACAGCGGCAGCCTAACAGTCAGCCTT
ACCAGTAAAAAAGAAAACCTATTAAAAAAACACCACTCGACACGGCACCAGCTCAATCAGTCACAGTGTA
AAAAAGGGCCAAGTGCAGAGCGAGTATATATAGGACTAAAAAATGACGTAACGGTTAAAGTCCACAAAAA
ACACCCAGAAAACCGCACGCGAACCTACGCCCAGAAACGAAAGCCAAAAAACCCACAACTTCCTCAAATC
GTCACTTCCGTTTTCCCACGTTACGTAACTTCCCATTTTAAGAAAACTACAATTCCCAACACATACAAGT
TACTCCGCCCTAAAACCTACGTCACCCGCCCCGTTCCCACGCCCCGCGCCACGTCACAAACTCCACCCCC
TCATTATCATATTGGCTTCAATCCAAAATAAGGTATATTATTGATGATNNNTTAATTAAGGATCGATCCN
NNCGGTGTGAAATACCGCACAGATGCGTAAGGAGAAAATACCGCATCAGGCGCTCTTCCGCTTCCTCGCT
CACTGACTCGCTGCGCTCGGTCGTTCGGCTGCGGCGAGCGGTATCAGCTCACTCAAAGGCGGTAATACGG
TTATCCACAGAATCAGGGGATAACGCAGGAAAGAACATGTGAGCAAAAGGCCAGCAAAAGGCCAGGAACC
GTAAAAAGGCCGCGTTGCTGGCGTTTTTCCATAGGCTCCGCCCCCCTGACGAGCATCACAAAAATCGACG
CTCAAGTCAGAGGTGGCGAAACCCGACAGGACTATAAAGATACCAGGCGTTTCCCCCTGGAAGCTCCCTC
GTGCGCTCTCCTGTTCCGACCCTGCCGCTTACCGGATACCTGTCCGCCTTTCTCCCTTCGGGAAGCGTGG
CGCTTTCTCATAGCTCACGCTGTAGGTATCTCAGTTCGGTGTAGGTCGTTCGCTCCAAGCTGGGCTGTGT
GCACGAACCCCCCGTTCAGCCCGACCGCTGCGCCTTATCCGGTAACTATCGTCTTGAGTCCAACCCGGTA
AGACACGACTTATCGCCACTGGCAGCAGCCACTGGTAACAGGATTAGCAGAGCGAGGTATGTAGGCGGTG
CTACAGAGTTCTTGAAGTGGTGGCCTAACTACGGCTACACTAGAAGGACAGTATTTGGTATCTGCGCTCT
GCTGAAGCCAGTTACCTTCGGAAAAAGAGTTGGTAGCTCTTGATCCGGCAAACAAACCACCGCTGGTAGC
GGTGGTTTTTTTGTTTGCAAGCAGCAGATTACGCGCAGAAAAAAAGGATCTCAAGAAGATCCTTTGATCT
TTTCTACGGGGTCTGACGCTCAGTGGAACGAAAACTCACGTTAAGGGATTTTGGTCATGAGATTATCAAA
AAGGATCTTCACCTAGATCCTTTTAAATTAAAAATGAAGTTTTAAATCAATCTAAAGTATATATGAGTAA
ACTTGGTCTGACAGTTACCAATGCTTAATCAGTGAGGCACCTATCTCAGCGATCTGTCTATTTCGTTCAT
CCATAGTTGCCTGACTCCCCGTCGTGTAGATAACTACGATACGGGAGGGCTTACCATCTGGCCCCAGTGC
TGCAATGATACCGCGAGACCCACGCTCACCGGCTCCAGATTTATCAGCAATAAACCAGCCAGCCGGAAGG
GCCGAGCGCAGAAGTGGTCCTGCAACTTTATCCGCCTCCATCCAGTCTATTAATTGTTGCCGGGAAGCTA
GAGTAAGTAGTTCGCCAGTTAATAGTTTGCGCAACGTTGTTGNNNNNNAAAAAGGATCTTCACCTAGATC
CTTTTCACGTAGAAAGCCAGTCCGCAGAAACGGTGCTGACCCCGGATGAATGTCAGCTACTGGGCTATCT
GGACAAGGGAAAACGCAAGCGCAAAGAGAAAGCAGGTAGCTTGCAGTGGGCTTACATGGCGATAGCTAGA
CTGGGCGGTTTTATGGACAGCAAGCGAACCGGAATTGCCAGCTGGGGCGCCCTCTGGTAAGGTTGGGAAG
CCCTGCAAAGTAAACTGGATGGCTTTCTCGCCGCCAAGGATCTGATGGCGCAGGGGATCAAGCTCTGATC
AAGAGACAGGATGAGGATCGTTTCGCATGATTGAACAAGATGGATTGCACGCAGGTTCTCCGGCCGCTTG
GGTGGAGAGGCTATTCGGCTATGACTGGGCACAACAGACAATCGGCTGCTCTGATGCCGCCGTGTTCCGG
CTGTCAGCGCAGGGGCGCCCGGTTCTTTTTGTCAAGACCGACCTGTCCGGTGCCCTGAATGAACTGCAAG
ACGAGGCAGCGCGGCTATCGTGGCTGGCCACGACGGGCGTTCCTTGCGCAGCTGTGCTCGACGTTGTCAC
TGAAGCGGGAAGGGACTGGCTGCTATTGGGCGAAGTGCCGGGGCAGGATCTCCTGTCATCTCACCTTGCT
CCTGCCGAGAAAGTATCCATCATGGCTGATGCAATGCGGCGGCTGCATACGCTTGATCCGGCTACCTGCC
CATTCGACCACCAAGCGAAACATCGCATCGAGCGAGCACGTACTCGGATGGAAGCCGGTCTTGTCGATCA
GGATGATCTGGACGAAGAGCATCAGGGGCTCGCGCCAGCCGAACTGTTCGCCAGGCTCAAGGCGAGCATG
CCCGACGGCGAGGATCTCGTCGTGACCCATGGCGATGCCTGCTTGCCGAATATCATGGTGGAAAATGGCC
GCTTTTCTGGATTCATCGACTGTGGCCGGCTGGGTGTGGCGGACCGCTATCAGGACATAGCGTTGGCTAC
CCGTGATATTGCTGAAGAGCTTGGCGGCGAATGGGCTGACCGCTTCCTCGTGCTTTACGGTATCGCCGCT
CCCGATTCGCAGCGCATCGCCTTCTATCGCCTTCTTGACGAGTTCTTCTGAATTTTGTTAAAATTTTTGT
TAAATCAGCTCATTTTTTAACCAATAGGCCGAAATCGGCAACATCCCTTATAAATCAAAAGAATAGACCG
CGATAGGGT
[37 nt withheld, positions 8760-8796]
AAAGAACGTGGACTCCAACGTCAAAGG
[64 nt withheld, positions 8824-8887]
CGGTCGAGGTGCCGTAAAGCT
[56 nt withheld, positions 8909-8964]
G
[95 nt withheld, positions 8966-9060]
GCGCTTAATGCGCCG
