>Addgene plasmid #12520 | pAd-RFP | addgene partial sequence | sequence record 18977 | 12520 with SV40pA-R
ACAACAATTGCATTCATTTTATGTTTCAGGTTCAGGGGGAGGTGTGGGAGGTTTTTTAAAGCAAGTAAAA
CCTCTACAAATGTGGTATGGCTGATTATGATCAGTTATCTAGATCCGGTGGATCTGGCGCCGGTGGAGTG
GCGGCCCTCGGCGCGCTCGTACTGTTCCACGATGGTGTAGTCCTCGTTGTGGGAGGTGATGTCCAGCTTG
ATGTCGGTCTTGTAGGCGCCGGGCAGCTGCACGGGCTTCTTGGCCATGTAGGTGGTCTTGACCTCGGCGT
CGTAGTGGCCGCCGTCCTTCAGCTTCAGCCTCATCTTGATCTCGCCCTTCAGGGCGCCGTCCTCGGGGTA
CATCCGCTCGGTGGAGGCCTCCCAGCCCATGGTCTTCTTCTGCATTACGGGGCCGTCGGAGGGGAAGTTG
GTGCCGCGCAGCTTCACCTTGTAGATGAACTCGCCGTCCTGCAGGGAGGAGTCCTGGGTCACGGTCACCA
CGCCGCCGTCCTCGAAGTTCATCACGCGCTCCCACTTGAAGCCCTCGGGGAAGGACAGCTTCAAGTAGTC
GGGGATGTCGGCGGGGTGCTTCACGTAGGCCTTGGAGCCGTACTGGAACTGAGGGGACAGGATGTCCCAG
GCGAAGGGCAGGGGGCCGCCCTTGGTCA
