>Addgene plasmid #12520 | pAd-RFP | addgene partial sequence | sequence record 18978 | 12520 with BGHrev
CTTCTCGAGGCGGCCGCGTCGACGGTACCGGATCCCCTGAATTCGGTGTCTTCTATGGAGGTCAAAACAG
CGTGGATGGCGTCTCCAGGCGATCTGACGGTTCACTAAACAGCTCGATCTCTATCACTGATAGGGAGATC
TCTATCACTGATAGGGAGATCTCTATCACTGATAGGGAGATCTCTATCACTGATAGGGAGAGCTCTGCTT
ATATAGACCTCCCACCGTACACGCCTACCGCCCATTTGCGTCAATGGGGCGGAGTTGTTACGACATTTTG
GAAAGTCCCGTTGATTTTGGTGCCAAAACAAACTCCCATTGACGTCAATGGGGTGGAGACTTGGAAATCC
CCGTGAGTCAAACCGCTATCCACGCCCATTGATGTACTGCCAAAACCGCATCACCATGGTAATAGCGATG
ACTAATACGTAGATGTACTGCCAAGTAGGAAAGTCCCATAAGGTCATGTACTGGGCATAATGCCAGGCGG
GCCATTTACCGTCATTGACGTCAATAGGGGGCGTACTTGGCATATGATACACTTGATGTACTGCCAAGTG
GGCAGTTTACCGTAAATACTCCACCCATTGACGTCAATGGAAAGTCCCTATTGGCGTTACTATGGGAACA
TACGTCATTATTGACGTCAATGGGCGGGGGTCGTTGGGCGGTCAGCCAGGCGGGCCATTTACCGTAAGTT
ATGTAACGCGGAACTCCATATATGGGCTATGAACTAATGACCCCGTAATTGATTACTATTAATAACTAGA
GACGCGTTAAGATACATTGATGAGTTTGGACAAACCACAACTAGAATGCAGTGAAAAAAATGCTTTATTT
GTGAAATTTGTGATGCTATTGCTTTATTTGTAACCATTATAAGCTGCAATAAAACAAGTTAACAACAACA
ATTGCATTCATTTTATGTTTCA
